>Addgene plasmid #210681 | pGL0_159 [PermB] | addgene full sequence | sequence record 417306 | Addgene NGS Result
TCGCGCGTTTCGGTGATGACGGTGAAAACCTCTGACACATGCAGCTCCCCTAGACGGTCACAGCTTGTCT
GTAAGCGGATGCCGGGAGCAGACAAGCCCGTCAGGGCGCGTCAGCGGGTGTTGGCGGGTGTCGGGGCTGG
CTTAACTATGCGGCATCAGAGCAGATTGTACTGAGAGTGCACCAAATGCGGTGTGAAATACCGCACAGAT
GCGTAAGGAGAAAATACCGCATCAGGCGCCATTCGCCATTCAGGCTGCGCAACTGTTGGGAAGGGCGATC
GGTGCGGGCCTCATCGCTATTACGCCAGCTGGCGAAAGGGGGATGTGCTGCAAGGCGATTAAGTTGGGTA
ACGCCAGGGTTTTCCCAGTCACGACGTTGTAAAACGACGGCCAGTGCAACGCGATGACGATGGATAGCGA
TTCATCGATGAGCTGACCCGATCGCCGCCGCCGGAGGGTTGCGTTTGAGACAGGCGACAGATTAGCGTGC
GAACAGCACGCTATTGTTGTATCATTACTCGCATCCATTCTCAGGCTGTCTCGTCTCGTCTCCGAGGTCT
CAGGAGGGCCGGCCGAAGCAAACTTAAGAGTGTGTTGATAGTGCAGTATCTTAAAATTTTGTATAATAGG
AATTGAAGTTAAATTAGATGCTAAAAATTTGTAATTAAGAAGGAGTGATTACAATGTGAGACCACCCCAG
GATACATAGATTACCACAACTCCGAGCCCTTCCACCTAGCGTGCTAACCACGCACGCTATTGTTGTATAT
CAGTTCTGGACCAGCGAGCTGTGCTGCGACTCGTGGCGTAATCATGGTCATAGCTGTTTCCTGTGTGAAA
TTGTTATCCGCTCACAATTCCACACAACATACGAGCCGGAAGCATAAAGTGTAAAGCCTGGGGTGCCTAA
TGAGTGAGCTAACTCACATTAATTGCGTTGCGCTCACTGCCCGCTTTCCAGTCGGGAAACCTGTCGTGCC
AGCTGCATTAATGAATCGGCCAACGCGCGGGGAGAGGCGGTTTGCGTATTGGGCGCTCTTCCGCTTCCTC
GCTCACTGACTCGCTGCGCTCGGTCGTTCGGCTGCGGCGAGCGGTATCAGCTCACTCAAAGGCGGTAATA
CGGTTATCCACAGAATCAGGGGATAACGCAGGAAAGAACATGTGAGCAAAAGGCCAGCAAAAGGCCAGGA
ACCGTAAAAAGGCCGCGTTGCTGGCGTTTTTCCATAGGCTCCGCCCCCCTGACGAGCATCACAAAAATCG
ACGCTCAAGTCAGAGGTGGCGAAACCCGACAGGACTATAAAGATACCAGGCGTTTCCCCCTGGAAGCTCC
CTCGTGCGCTCTCCTGTTCCGACCCTGTCGCTTACCGGATACCTGTCCGCCTTTCTCCCTTCGGGAAGCG
TGGCGCTTTCTCATAGCTCACGCTGTAGGTATCTCAGTTCGGTGTAGGTCGTTCGCTCCAAGCTGGGCTG
TGTGCACGAACCCCCCGTTCAGCCCGACCGCTGCGCCTTATCCGGTAACTATCGTCTTGAGTCCAACCCG
GTAAGACACGACTTATCGCCACTGGCAGCAGCCACTGGTAACAGGATTAGCAGAGCGAGGTATGTAGGCG
GTGCTACAGAGTTCTTGAAGTGGTGGCCTAACTACGGCTACACTAGAAGAACAGTATTTGGTATCTGCGC
TCTGCTGAAGCCAGTTACCTTCGGAAAAAGAGTTGGTAGCTCTTGATCCGGCAAACAAACCACCGCTGGT
AGCGGTGGTTTTTTTGTTTGCAAGCAGCAGATTACGCGCAGAAAAAAAGGATCTCAAGAAGATCCTTTGA
TCTTTTCTACGGGGTCTGACGCTCAGTGGAACGAAAACTCACGTTAAGGGATTTTGGTCATGAGATTATC
AAAAAGGATCTTCACCTAGATCCTTTTAAATTAAAAATGAAGTTTTAAATCAATCTAAAGTATATATGAG
TAAACTTGGTCTGACAGTTACCAATGCTTAATCAGTGAGGCACCTATCTCAGCGATCTGTCTATTTCGTT
CATCCATAGTTGCCTGACTCCCCGTCGTGTAGATAACTACGATACGGGAGGGCTTACCATCTGGCCCCAG
TGCTGCAATGATACCGCGAGATCCACGCTCACCGGCTCCAGATTTATCAGCAATAAACCAGCCAGCCGGA
AGGGCCGAGCGCAGAAGTGGTCCTGCAACTTTATCCGCCTCCATCCAGTCTATTAATTGTTGCCGGGAAG
CTAGAGTAAGTAGTTCGCCAGTTAATAGTTTGCGCAACGTTGTTGCCATTGCTACAGGCATCGTGGTGTC
ACGCTCGTCGTTTGGTATGGCTTCATTCAGCTCCGGTTCCCAACGATCAAGGCGAGTTACATGATCCCCC
ATGTTGTGCAAAAAAGCGGTTAGCTCCTTCGGTCCTCCGATCGTTGTCAGAAGTAAGTTGGCCGCAGTGT
TATCACTCATGGTTATGGCAGCACTGCATAATTCTCTTACTGTCATGCCATCCGTAAGATGCTTTTCTGT
GACTGGTGAGTACTCAACCAAGTCATTCTGAGAATAGTGTATGCGGCGACCGAGTTGCTCTTGCCCGGCG
TCAATACGGGATAATACCGCGCCACATAGCAGAACTTTAAAAGTGCTCATCATTGGAAAACGTTCTTCGG
GGCGAAAACTCTCAAGGATCTTACCGCTGTTGAGATCCAGTTCGATGTAACCCACTCGTGCACCCAACTG
ATCTTCAGCATCTTTTACTTTCACCAGCGTTTCTGGGTGAGCAAAAACAGGAAGGCAAAATGCCGCAAAA
AAGGGAATAAGGGCGACACGGAAATGTTGAATACTCATACTCTACCTTTTTCAATATTATTGAAGCATTT
ATCAGGGTTATTGTCTCATGAGCGGATACATATTTGAATGTATTTAGAAAAATAAACAAATAGGGGTTCC
GCGCACATTTCCCCGAAAAGTGCCACCTGACGTCTAAGAAACCATTATTATCATGACATTAACCTATAAA
AATAGGCGTATCACGAGGCCCTTTCATCTCGCGCGTTTCGGTGCACGAGGCCCTTTCATC
Features (pLannotate 1.2.2; 10 found; start..end, strand, type, name):
    137..236     +  misc_feature   bom (fragment): basis of mobility region from pBR322
    242..396     -  CDS            lacZα (fragment): LacZα fragment of β-galactosidase; lacZ fragment
    841..857     -  protein_bind   lac operator: The lac repressor binds to the lac operator to inhibit transcription in E. coli. This inhibition can be relieved by adding lactose or isopropyl-β-D-thiogalactopyranoside (IPTG). lac repressor encoded by lacI
    865..895     -  promoter       lac promoter: promoter for the E. coli lac operon
    910..931     -  protein_bind   CAP binding site: CAP binding activates transcription in the presence of cAMP. E. coli catabolite activator protein
    944..1036    -  CDS            lacI (fragment): lac repressor; lacI; The lac repressor binds to the lac operator to inhibit transcription in E. coli. This inhibition can be relieved by adding lactose or isopropyl-β-D-thiogalactopyranoside (IPTG).
   1219..1807    -  rep_origin     ori: high-copy-number ColE1/pMB1/pBR322/pUC origin of replication
   1978..2838    -  CDS            AmpR: β-lactamase; bla; confers resistance to ampicillin, carbenicillin, and related antibiotics
   2839..2943    -  promoter       AmpR promoter: bla
   3070..35      +  CDS            rop (fragment) (across the origin): Rop protein, which maintains plasmids at low copy number; rop
