[The description below was written by a language model from this plasmid's Addgene catalogue record and pLannotate feature annotations shown in this document.]
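Description:
pGL0_159 [PermB] is a Level 0 part plasmid for hierarchical Golden Gate-style assembly, built on the pUCIDT (Amp) Golden Gate backbone and catalogued as a synthetic biology vector. It is a small construct of about 3.1 kb that is maintained in E. coli at high copy through a ColE1/pUC-type origin of replication, with selection by ampicillin through the β-lactamase gene (AmpR) and its native bla promoter. The remaining annotated features are pUC-lineage backbone remnants: a lac promoter with its operator and CAP binding site, a lacZα fragment, and short fragments of lacI, rop and the pBR322 bom region. As fragments, these are not expected to contribute function to the part itself.

The payload is PermB, recorded as originating from Clostridium perfringens. By its name this is the promoter of the ermB erythromycin resistance gene, a regulatory element commonly used to drive expression in Gram-positive and clostridial hosts, although the record does not describe its function explicitly. The automated annotation did not detect the insert. It probably sits in the unannotated interval between the lacZα fragment and the lac operator, but this placement is an inference rather than something the feature table states. The Type IIS restriction sites and overhangs that define the part are likewise not listed, and the cloning method is recorded as unknown.

As a Level 0 part, the plasmid serves as a storage and donor vector from which the promoter can be excised and combined with other basic parts into higher-level transcription units or multigene constructs. The record notes that a portion of it derives from a previously published plasmid.
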