Addgene plasmid #210681: pGL0_159 [PermB]
Purpose: Level 0 part
Depositing lab: Charlie Gilbert & Nili Ostrov & Cultivarium Tools. Depositing organization: Cultivarium, Convergent Research.
Backbone
  Vector backbone: pUCIDT (Amp) Golden Gate
  Vector type: Synthetic Biology
Growth in bacteria
  Bacterial resistance: Ampicillin, 100 μg/mL
  Growth temperature: 37°C
  Growth strain: DH5alpha
  Copy number: High Copy
Gene/Insert
  Gene/Insert name: PermB
  Species: Clostridium perfringens
  Cloning method: Unknown
Resource information
  A portion of this plasmid was derived from a plasmid made by: https://pubmed.ncbi.nlm.nih.gov/19445976/
Terms and licenses: Academic/Nonprofit Terms; Industry Terms: Not Available to Industry
How to cite: pGL0_159 [PermB] was a gift from Charlie Gilbert & Nili Ostrov & Cultivarium Tools (Addgene plasmid # 210681 ; http://n2t.net/addgene:210681 ; RRID:Addgene_210681)
